Addgene plasmid #78067: MAGI1 gRNA (BRDN0001146833)
Purpose: 3rd generation lentiviral gRNA plasmid targeting human MAGI1
Depositing lab: John Doench & David Root. Depositing organization: Broad Institute. Publication: Optimized sgRNA design to maximize activity and minimize off-target effects of CRISPR-Cas9. Doench JG, Fusi N, Sullender M, Hegde M, Vaimberg EW, Donovan KF, Smith I, Tothova Z, Wilen C, Orchard R, Virgin HW, Listgarten J, Root DE. Nat Biotechnol. 2016 Jan 18. doi: 10.1038/nbt.3437. PubMed 26780180.
Backbone
  Vector backbone: lentiGuide-Puro
  Backbone manufacturer: Zhang Lab (Addgene plasmid # 52963)
  Vector type: Mammalian Expression, Lentiviral, CRISPR
  Selectable markers: Puromycin
Growth in bacteria
  Bacterial resistance: Ampicillin, 100 μg/mL
  Growth temperature: 37°C
  Growth strain: DH5alpha
  Copy number: High Copy
Gene/Insert
  Gene/Insert name: MAGI1 (alt names: MAGI1; NM_001033057.1)
  gRNA/shRNA sequence: AGGTCACTAAACTTGTATTG
  Species: H. sapiens (human)
  Entrez Gene: MAGI1 (a.k.a. AIP-3, AIP3, BAIAP1, BAP-1, BAP1, MAGI-1, MAGI-1b, Magi1d, TNRC19, WWP3)
  Promoter: hU6
  Cloning method: Unknown
  Sequencing primers: 5′ U6-F; 3′ pS2-R
Terms and licenses: Academic/Nonprofit Terms; Industry Terms: Not Available to Industry
Depositor comments: The gRNA was designed to target the following Genbank reference sequence(s): NM_001033057.1,NM_004742.2,NM_015520.1. Note that this plasmid does NOT contain Cas9. It should be used in conjunction with lentiCas9-Blast (Addgene #52962) or otherwise with cell lines already expressing Cas9. Browse the full kinome gRNA library at http://www.addgene.org/pooled-library/broadgpp-human-kinome/ or visit http://www.broadinstitute.org/rnai/public/ for detailed protocols and information.
How to cite: MAGI1 gRNA (BRDN0001146833) was a gift from John Doench & David Root (Addgene plasmid # 78067 ; http://n2t.net/addgene:78067 ; RRID:Addgene_78067)
