[The description below was written by a language model from this plasmid's Addgene catalogue record and pLannotate feature annotations shown in this document.]
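Description:
MAGI1 gRNA (BRDN0001146833) is a third-generation lentiviral CRISPR guide plasmid built on the lentiGuide-Puro backbone, carrying a single guide RNA directed against human MAGI1. It is about 8.3 kb and is propagated in E. coli as a high-copy plasmid through a ColE1/pUC-type origin with ampicillin selection from the β-lactamase gene. An f1 origin, an SV40 origin and remnants of lac and T7/T3 promoter elements are also annotated in the backbone.

The lentiviral transfer cassette begins with an RSV promoter fused to a truncated HIV-1 5' LTR, which makes genomic RNA production Tat-independent. This is followed by the Ψ packaging signal with a partial gag sequence and the Rev response element for nuclear export of the unspliced genome. Within the vector, a human U6 RNA polymerase III promoter drives the MAGI1-specific spacer joined to the Streptococcus pyogenes Cas9 guide scaffold. A cPPT/CTS element that aids nuclear import lies just downstream. A separate EF-1α core promoter with its intron A expresses puromycin N-acetyltransferase, allowing selection of transduced mammalian cells, and a WPRE enhances transcript expression. The cassette ends in a self-inactivating ΔU3 3' LTR followed by an SV40 polyadenylation signal.

The plasmid does not encode Cas9, so it is meant for use with a separate Cas9 vector or in cells that already express the nuclease. The guide was designed against several MAGI1 reference transcripts and belongs to a human kinome gRNA collection. The associated work concerns optimised sgRNA design for higher activity and fewer off-target effects. It is typically used for knockout of MAGI1 in human cells.
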