Features (pLannotate 1.2.2; 29 found; start..end, strand, type, name):
     14..80      +  CDS            small t antigen (fragment): SV40 (simian virus 40) small t antigen
    106..317     +  promoter       EF-1α core promoter: core promoter for human elongation factor EF-1α
    318..1256    +  intron         EF-1α intron A: intron upstream of the start codon of human EF-1α
   1278..1877    +  CDS            PuroR (fragment): puromycin N-acetyltransferase; pac from Streptomyces; confers resistance to puromycin
   1893..2481    +  misc_feature   WPRE: woodchuck hepatitis virus posttranscriptional regulatory element
   2532..2551    +  misc_feature   cPPT/CTS (fragment): central polypurine tract and central termination sequence of HIV-1
   2553..2786    +  LTR            3' LTR (ΔU3): self-inactivating 3' long terminal repeat (LTR) from HIV-1
   2864..2985    +  polyA_signal   SV40 poly(A) signal: SV40 polyadenylation signal
   3025..3160    +  rep_origin     SV40 ori: SV40 origin of replication
   3181..3199    -  promoter       T7 promoter: promoter for bacteriophage T7 RNA polymerase
   3207..3362    +  CDS            lacZα (fragment): LacZα fragment of β-galactosidase; lacZ fragment
   3367..3795    +  rep_origin     f1 ori (sequence partly withheld): f1 bacteriophage origin of replication; arrow indicates direction of (+) strand synthesis
   3848..3952    +  promoter       AmpR promoter: bla
   3953..4813    +  CDS            AmpR: β-lactamase; bla; confers resistance to ampicillin, carbenicillin, and related antibiotics
   4984..5572    +  rep_origin     ori: high-copy-number ColE1/pMB1/pBR322/pUC origin of replication
   5755..5847    +  CDS            lacI (fragment): lac repressor; lacI; The lac repressor binds to the lac operator to inhibit transcription in E. coli. This inhibition can be relieved by adding lactose or isopropyl-β-D-thiogalactopyranoside (IPTG).
   5860..5881    +  protein_bind   CAP binding site: CAP binding activates transcription in the presence of cAMP. E. coli catabolite activator protein
   5896..5926    +  promoter       lac promoter: promoter for the E. coli lac operon
   5934..5950    +  protein_bind   lac operator: The lac repressor binds to the lac operator to inhibit transcription in E. coli. This inhibition can be relieved by adding lactose or isopropyl-β-D-thiogalactopyranoside (IPTG). lac repressor encoded by lacI
   5995..6013    +  promoter       T3 promoter: promoter for bacteriophage T3 RNA polymerase
   6041..6267    +  promoter       RSV promoter: Rous sarcoma virus enhancer/promoter
   6268..6448    +  LTR            5' LTR (truncated): truncated 5' long terminal repeat (LTR) from HIV-1
   6495..6620    +  misc_feature   HIV-1 Ψ: packaging signal of human immunodeficiency virus type 1
   6604..6967    +  CDS            HIV-1 gag (fragment): gag protein from human immunodeficiency virus 1; gag
   7113..7346    +  misc_feature   RRE: The Rev response element (RRE) of HIV-1 allows for Rev-dependent mRNA export from the nucleus to the cytoplasm.
   7723..7749    +  CDS            Rev (fragment): human immunodeficiency virus 1 (HIV-1) Rev protein; rev; enhances nuclear export of unspliced and incompletely spliced viral mRNAs
   7753..7993    +  promoter       U6 promoter: RNA polymerase III promoter for human U6 snRNA
   8023..8098    +  misc_RNA       gRNA scaffold: guide RNA scaffold for the Streptococcus pyogenes CRISPR/Cas9 system
   8154..8271    +  misc_feature   cPPT/CTS: central polypurine tract and central termination sequence of HIV-1
>Addgene plasmid #78067 | MAGI1 gRNA (BRDN0001146833) | addgene full sequence | sequence record 188924 | Addgene Assembled Sequence
CCCGGGTGCAAAGATGGATAAAGTTTTAAACAGAGAGGAATCTTTGCAGCTAATGGACCTTCTAGGTCTT
GAAAGGAGTGGGAATTGGCTCCGGTGCCCGTCAGTGGGCAGAGCGCACATCGCCCACAGTCCCCGAGAAG
TTGGGGGGAGGGGTCGGCAATTGATCCGGTGCCTAGAGAAGGTGGCGCGGGGTAAACTGGGAAAGTGATG
TCGTGTACTGGCTCCGCCTTTTTCCCGAGGGTGGGGGAGAACCGTATATAAGTGCAGTAGTCGCCGTGAA
CGTTCTTTTTCGCAACGGGTTTGCCGCCAGAACACAGGTAAGTGCCGTGTGTGGTTCCCGCGGGCCTGGC
CTCTTTACGGGTTATGGCCCTTGCGTGCCTTGAATTACTTCCACCTGGCTGCAGTACGTGATTCTTGATC
CCGAGCTTCGGGTTGGAAGTGGGTGGGAGAGTTCGAGGCCTTGCGCTTAAGGAGCCCCTTCGCCTCGTGC
TTGAGTTGAGGCCTGGCCTGGGCGCTGGGGCCGCCGCGTGCGAATCTGGTGGCACCTTCGCGCCTGTCTC
GCTGCTTTCGATAAGTCTCTAGCCATTTAAAATTTTTGATGACCTGCTGCGACGCTTTTTTTCTGGCAAG
ATAGTCTTGTAAATGCGGGCCAAGATCTGCACACTGGTATTTCGGTTTTTGGGGCCGCGGGCGGCGACGG
GGCCCGTGCGTCCCAGCGCACATGTTCGGCGAGGCGGGGCCTGCGAGCGCGGCCACCGAGAATCGGACGG
GGGTAGTCTCAAGCTGGCCGGCCTGCTCTGGTGCCTGGCCTCGCGCCGCCGTGTATCGCCCCGCCCTGGG
CGGCAAGGCTGGCCCGGTCGGCACCAGTTGCGTGAGCGGAAAGATGGCCGCTTCCCGGCCCTGCTGCAGG
GAGCTCAAAATGGAGGACGCGGCGCTCGGGAGAGCGGGCGGGTGAGTCACCCACACAAAGGAAAAGGGCC
TTTCCGTCCTCAGCCGTCGCTTCATGTGACTCCACGGAGTACCGGGCGCCGTCCAGGCACCTCGATTAGT
TCTCGAGCTTTTGGAGTACGTCGTCTTTAGGTTGGGGGGAGGGGTTTTATGCGATGGAGTTTCCCCACAC
TGAGTGGGTGGAGACTGAAGTTAGGCCAGCTTGGCACTTGATGTAATTCTCCTTGGAATTTGCCCTTTTT
GAGTTTGGATCTTGGTTCATTCTCAAGCCTCAGACAGTGGTTCAAAGTTTTTTTCTTCCATTTCAGGTGT
CGTGACGTACGGCCACCATGACCGAGTACAAGCCCACGGTGCGCCTCGCCACCCGCGACGACGTCCCCAG
GGCCGTACGCACCCTCGCCGCCGCGTTCGCCGACTACCCCGCCACGCGCCACACCGTCGATCCGGACCGC
CACATCGAGCGGGTCACCGAGCTGCAAGAACTCTTCCTCACGCGCGTCGGGCTCGACATCGGCAAGGTGT
GGGTCGCGGACGACGGCGCCGCCGTGGCGGTCTGGACCACGCCGGAGAGCGTCGAAGCGGGGGCGGTGTT
CGCCGAGATCGGCCCGCGCATGGCCGAGTTGAGCGGTTCCCGGCTGGCCGCGCAGCAACAGATGGAAGGC
CTCCTGGCGCCGCACCGGCCCAAGGAGCCCGCGTGGTTCCTGGCCACCGTCGGAGTCTCGCCCGACCACC
AGGGCAAGGGTCTGGGCAGCGCCGTCGTGCTCCCCGGAGTGGAGGCGGCCGAGCGCGCCGGGGTGCCCGC
CTTCCTGGAGACCTCCGCGCCCCGCAACCTCCCCTTCTACGAGCGGCTCGGCTTCACCGTCACCGCCGAC
GTCGAGGTGCCCGAAGGACCGCGCACCTGGTGCATGACCCGCAAGCCCGGTGCCTGAACGCGTTAAGTCG
ACAATCAACCTCTGGATTACAAAATTTGTGAAAGATTGACTGGTATTCTTAACTATGTTGCTCCTTTTAC
GCTATGTGGATACGCTGCTTTAATGCCTTTGTATCATGCTATTGCTTCCCGTATGGCTTTCATTTTCTCC
TCCTTGTATAAATCCTGGTTGCTGTCTCTTTATGAGGAGTTGTGGCCCGTTGTCAGGCAACGTGGCGTGG
TGTGCACTGTGTTTGCTGACGCAACCCCCACTGGTTGGGGCATTGCCACCACCTGTCAGCTCCTTTCCGG
GACTTTCGCTTTCCCCCTCCCTATTGCCACGGCGGAACTCATCGCCGCCTGCCTTGCCCGCTGCTGGACA
GGGGCTCGGCTGTTGGGCACTGACAATTCCGTGGTGTTGTCGGGGAAATCATCGTCCTTTCCTTGGCTGC
TCGCCTGTGTTGCCACCTGGATTCTGCGCGGGACGTCCTTCTGCTACGTCCCTTCGGCCCTCAATCCAGC
GGACCTTCCTTCCCGCGGCCTGCTGCCGGCTCTGCGGCCTCTTCCGCGTCTTCGCCTTCGCCCTCAGACG
AGTCGGATCTCCCTTTGGGCCGCCTCCCCGCGTCGACTTTAAGACCAATGACTTACAAGGCAGCTGTAGA
TCTTAGCCACTTTTTAAAAGAAAAGGGGGGACTGGAAGGGCTAATTCACTCCCAACGAAGACAAGATCTG
CTTTTTGCTTGTACTGGGTCTCTCTGGTTAGACCAGATCTGAGCCTGGGAGCTCTCTGGCTAACTAGGGA
ACCCACTGCTTAAGCCTCAATAAAGCTTGCCTTGAGTGCTTCAAGTAGTGTGTGCCCGTCTGTTGTGTGA
CTCTGGTAACTAGAGATCCCTCAGACCCTTTTAGTCAGTGTGGAAAATCTCTAGCAGTACGTATAGTAGT
TCATGTCATCTTATTATTCAGTATTTATAACTTGCAAAGAAATGAATATCAGAGAGTGAGAGGAACTTGT
TTATTGCAGCTTATAATGGTTACAAATAAAGCAATAGCATCACAAATTTCACAAATAAAGCATTTTTTTC
ACTGCATTCTAGTTGTGGTTTGTCCAAACTCATCAATGTATCTTATCATGTCTGGCTCTAGCTATCCCGC
CCCTAACTCCGCCCATCCCGCCCCTAACTCCGCCCAGTTCCGCCCATTCTCCGCCCCATGGCTGACTAAT
TTTTTTTATTTATGCAGAGGCCGAGGCCGCCTCGGCCTCTGAGCTATTCCAGAAGTAGTGAGGAGGCTTT
TTTGGAGGCCTAGGGACGTACCCAATTCGCCCTATAGTGAGTCGTATTACGCGCGCTCACTGGCCGTCGT
TTTACAACGTCGTGACTGGGAAAACCCTGGCGTTACCCAACTTAATCGCCTTGCAGCACATCCCCCTTTC
GCCAGCTGGCGTAATAGCGAAGAGGCCCGCACCGATCGCCCTTCCCAACAGTTGCGCAGCCTGAATGGCG
AATGGG
[124 nt withheld, positions 3367-3490]
C
[91 nt withheld, positions 3492-3582]
A
[49 nt withheld, positions 3584-3632]
CCTTTGACGTTGGAGTCCACGTTCTTT
[37 nt withheld, positions 3660-3696]
ACCCTATCTCGGTCTATTCTTTTGATTTATAAGGGATTTTGCCGATTTCGGCCTATTGGTTAAAAAATGA
GCTGATTTAACAAAAATTTAACGCGAATTTTAACAAAATATTAACGCTTACAATTTAGGTGGCACTTTTC
GGGGAAATGTGCGCGGAACCCCTATTTGTTTATTTTTCTAAATACATTCAAATATGTATCCGCTCATGAG
ACAATAACCCTGATAAATGCTTCAATAATATTGAAAAAGGAAGAGTATGAGTATTCAACATTTCCGTGTC
GCCCTTATTCCCTTTTTTGCGGCATTTTGCCTTCCTGTTTTTGCTCACCCAGAAACGCTGGTGAAAGTAA
AAGATGCTGAAGATCAGTTGGGTGCACGAGTGGGTTACATCGAACTGGATCTCAACAGCGGTAAGATCCT
TGAGAGTTTTCGCCCCGAAGAACGTTTTCCAATGATGAGCACTTTTAAAGTTCTGCTATGTGGCGCGGTA
TTATCCCGTATTGACGCCGGGCAAGAGCAACTCGGTCGCCGCATACACTATTCTCAGAATGACTTGGTTG
AGTACTCACCAGTCACAGAAAAGCATCTTACGGATGGCATGACAGTAAGAGAATTATGCAGTGCTGCCAT
AACCATGAGTGATAACACTGCGGCCAACTTACTTCTGACAACGATCGGAGGACCGAAGGAGCTAACCGCT
TTTTTGCACAACATGGGGGATCATGTAACTCGCCTTGATCGTTGGGAACCGGAGCTGAATGAAGCCATAC
CAAACGACGAGCGTGACACCACGATGCCTGTAGCAATGGCAACAACGTTGCGCAAACTATTAACTGGCGA
ACTACTTACTCTAGCTTCCCGGCAACAATTAATAGACTGGATGGAGGCGGATAAAGTTGCAGGACCACTT
CTGCGCTCGGCCCTTCCGGCTGGCTGGTTTATTGCTGATAAATCTGGAGCCGGTGAGCGTGGGTCTCGCG
GTATCATTGCAGCACTGGGGCCAGATGGTAAGCCCTCCCGTATCGTAGTTATCTACACGACGGGGAGTCA
GGCAACTATGGATGAACGAAATAGACAGATCGCTGAGATAGGTGCCTCACTGATTAAGCATTGGTAACTG
TCAGACCAAGTTTACTCATATATACTTTAGATTGATTTAAAACTTCATTTTTAATTTAAAAGGATCTAGG
TGAAGATCCTTTTTGATAATCTCATGACCAAAATCCCTTAACGTGAGTTTTCGTTCCACTGAGCGTCAGA
CCCCGTAGAAAAGATCAAAGGATCTTCTTGAGATCCTTTTTTTCTGCGCGTAATCTGCTGCTTGCAAACA
AAAAAACCACCGCTACCAGCGGTGGTTTGTTTGCCGGATCAAGAGCTACCAACTCTTTTTCCGAAGGTAA
CTGGCTTCAGCAGAGCGCAGATACCAAATACTGTTCTTCTAGTGTAGCCGTAGTTAGGCCACCACTTCAA
GAACTCTGTAGCACCGCCTACATACCTCGCTCTGCTAATCCTGTTACCAGTGGCTGCTGCCAGTGGCGAT
AAGTCGTGTCTTACCGGGTTGGACTCAAGACGATAGTTACCGGATAAGGCGCAGCGGTCGGGCTGAACGG
GGGGTTCGTGCACACAGCCCAGCTTGGAGCGAACGACCTACACCGAACTGAGATACCTACAGCGTGAGCT
ATGAGAAAGCGCCACGCTTCCCGAAGGGAGAAAGGCGGACAGGTATCCGGTAAGCGGCAGGGTCGGAACA
GGAGAGCGCACGAGGGAGCTTCCAGGGGGAAACGCCTGGTATCTTTATAGTCCTGTCGGGTTTCGCCACC
TCTGACTTGAGCGTCGATTTTTGTGATGCTCGTCAGGGGGGCGGAGCCTATGGAAAAACGCCAGCAACGC
GGCCTTTTTACGGTTCCTGGCCTTTTGCTGGCCTTTTGCTCACATGTTCTTTCCTGCGTTATCCCCTGAT
TCTGTGGATAACCGTATTACCGCCTTTGAGTGAGCTGATACCGCTCGCCGCAGCCGAACGACCGAGCGCA
GCGAGTCAGTGAGCGAGGAAGCGGAAGAGCGCCCAATACGCAAACCGCCTCTCCCCGCGCGTTGGCCGAT
TCATTAATGCAGCTGGCACGACAGGTTTCCCGACTGGAAAGCGGGCAGTGAGCGCAACGCAATTAATGTG
AGTTAGCTCACTCATTAGGCACCCCAGGCTTTACACTTTATGCTTCCGGCTCGTATGTTGTGTGGAATTG
TGAGCGGATAACAATTTCACACAGGAAACAGCTATGACCATGATTACGCCAAGCGCGCAATTAACCCTCA
CTAAAGGGAACAAAAGCTGGAGCTGCAAGCTTAATGTAGTCTTATGCAATACTCTTGTAGTCTTGCAACA
TGGTAACGATGAGTTAGCAACATGCCTTACAAGGAGAGAAAAAGCACCGTGCATGCCGATTGGTGGAAGT
AAGGTGGTACGATCGTGCCTTATTAGGAAGGCAACAGACGGGTCTGACATGGATTGGACGAACCACTGAA
TTGCCGCATTGCAGAGATATTGTATTTAAGTGCCTAGCTCGATACATAAACGGGTCTCTCTGGTTAGACC
AGATCTGAGCCTGGGAGCTCTCTGGCTAACTAGGGAACCCACTGCTTAAGCCTCAATAAAGCTTGCCTTG
AGTGCTTCAAGTAGTGTGTGCCCGTCTGTTGTGTGACTCTGGTAACTAGAGATCCCTCAGACCCTTTTAG
TCAGTGTGGAAAATCTCTAGCAGTGGCGCCCGAACAGGGACTTGAAAGCGAAAGGGAAACCAGAGGAGCT
CTCTCGACGCAGGACTCGGCTTGCTGAAGCGCGCACGGCAAGAGGCGAGGGGCGGCGACTGGTGAGTACG
CCAAAAATTTTGACTAGCGGAGGCTAGAAGGAGAGAGATGGGTGCGAGAGCGTCAGTATTAAGCGGGGGA
GAATTAGATCGCGATGGGAAAAAATTCGGTTAAGGCCAGGGGGAAAGAAAAAATATAAATTAAAACATAT
AGTATGGGCAAGCAGGGAGCTAGAACGATTCGCAGTTAATCCTGGCCTGTTAGAAACATCAGAAGGCTGT
AGACAAATACTGGGACAGCTACAACCATCCCTTCAGACAGGATCAGAAGAACTTAGATCATTATATAATA
CAGTAGCAACCCTCTATTGTGTGCATCAAAGGATAGAGATAAAAGACACCAAGGAAGCTTTAGACAAGAT
AGAGGAAGAGCAAAACAAAAGTAAGACCACCGCACAGCAAGCGGCCGCTGATCTTCAGACCTGGAGGAGG
AGATATGAGGGACAATTGGAGAAGTGAATTATATAAATATAAAGTAGTAAAAATTGAACCATTAGGAGTA
GCACCCACCAAGGCAAAGAGAAGAGTGGTGCAGAGAGAAAAAAGAGCAGTGGGAATAGGAGCTTTGTTCC
TTGGGTTCTTGGGAGCAGCAGGAAGCACTATGGGCGCAGCGTCAATGACGCTGACGGTACAGGCCAGACA
ATTATTGTCTGGTATAGTGCAGCAGCAGAACAATTTGCTGAGGGCTATTGAGGCGCAACAGCATCTGTTG
CAACTCACAGTCTGGGGCATCAAGCAGCTCCAGGCAAGAATCCTGGCTGTGGAAAGATACCTAAAGGATC
AACAGCTCCTGGGGATTTGGGGTTGCTCTGGAAAACTCATTTGCACCACTGCTGTGCCTTGGAATGCTAG
TTGGAGTAATAAATCTCTGGAACAGATTTGGAATCACACGACCTGGATGGAGTGGGACAGAGAAATTAAC
AATTACACAAGCTTAATACACTCCTTAATTGAAGAATCGCAAAACCAGCAAGAAAAGAATGAACAAGAAT
TATTGGAATTAGATAAATGGGCAAGTTTGTGGAATTGGTTTAACATAACAAATTGGCTGTGGTATATAAA
ATTATTCATAATGATAGTAGGAGGCTTGGTAGGTTTAAGAATAGTTTTTGCTGTACTTTCTATAGTGAAT
AGAGTTAGGCAGGGATATTCACCATTATCGTTTCAGACCCACCTCCCAACCCCGAGGGGACCCAGAGAGG
GCCTATTTCCCATGATTCCTTCATATTTGCATATACGATACAAGGCTGTTAGAGAGATAATTAGAATTAA
TTTGACTGTAAACACAAAGATATTAGTACAAAATACGTGACGTAGAAAGTAATAATTTCTTGGGTAGTTT
GCAGTTTTAAAATTATGTTTTAAAATGGACTATCATATGCTTACCGTAACTTGAAAGTATTTCGATTTCT
TGGCTTTATATATCTTGTGGAAAGGACGAAACACCGAGGTCACTAAACTTGTATTGGTTTTAGAGCTAGA
AATAGCAAGTTAAAATAAGGCTAGTCCGTTATCAACTTGAAAAAGTGGCACCGAGTCGGTGCTTTTTTAA
GCTTGGCGTAACTAGATCTTGAGACAAATGGCAGTATTCATCCACAATTTTAAAAGAAAAGGGGGGATTG
GGGGGTACAGTGCAGGGGAAAGAATAGTAGACATAATAGCAACAGACATACAAACTAAAGAATTACAAAA
ACAAATTACAAAAATTCAAAATTTTCGGGTTTATTACAGGGACAGCAGAGATCCACTTTGGCGCCGGCTC
GAGGGGG
