>Addgene plasmid #78067 | MAGI1 gRNA (BRDN0001146833) | depositor partial sequence | sequence record 145526 | Target Sequence
AGGTCACTAAACTTGTATTG
