>Addgene plasmid #78067 | MAGI1 gRNA (BRDN0001146833) | addgene partial sequence | sequence record 188923 | hU6-F
GAAAGTAATAATTTCTTGGGTAGTTTGCAGTTTTAAAATTATGTTTTAAAATGGACTATCATATGCTTAC
CGTAACTTGAAAGTATTTCGATTTCTTGGCTTTATATATCTTGTGGAAAGGACGAAACACCGAGGTCACT
AAACTTGTATTGGTTTTAGAGCTAGAAATAGCAAGTTAAAATAAGGCTAGTCCGTTATCAACTTGAAAAA
GTGGCACCGAGTCGGTGCTTTTTTAAGCTTGGCGTAACTAGATCTTGAGACAAATGGCAGTATTCATCCA
CAATTTTAAAAGAAAAGGGGGGATTGGGGGGTACAGTGCAGGGGAAAGAATAGTAGACATAATAGCAACA
GACATACAAACTAAAGAATTACAAAAACAAATTACAAAAATTCAAAATTTTCGGGTTTATTACAGGGACA
GCAGAGATCCACTTTGGCGCCGGCTCGAGGGGGCCCGGGTGCAAAGATGGATAAAGTTTTAAACAGAGAG
GAATCTTTGCAGCTAATGGACCTTCTAGGTCTTGAAAGGAGTGGGAATTGGCTCCGGTGCCCGTCAGTGG
GCAGAGCGCA
